Addgene plasmid #186647: pJMH147
Purpose: aadA.co-TaadA-J23107-4ABH.co.rm1-PpsaA-nhoA.co.rm1 between homology arms for pilA
Depositing lab: Adam Arkin. Depositing organization: University of California, Berkeley. Publication: Acetaminophen production in the edible, filamentous cyanobacterium Arthrospira platensis. Hilzinger JM, Friedline S, Sivanandan D, Cheng YF, Yamazaki S, Clark DS, Skerker JM, Arkin AP. Biotechnol Bioeng. 2025 Jan;122(1):44-52. doi: 10.1002/bit.28858. Epub 2024 Oct 11. PubMed 39392130.
Backbone
  Vector backbone: pJMH020
  Backbone manufacturer: Genscript
  Backbone size w/o insert (bp): 4636
  Vector type: Bacterial Expression, Synthetic Biology
  Selectable markers: Streptomycin/Spectinomycin
Growth in bacteria
  Bacterial resistance: Ampicillin, 100 μg/mL
  Growth temperature: 37°C
  Growth strain: DH5alpha
  Copy number: Unknown
Gene/Insert
  Gene/Insert name: aadA.co-TaadA-J23107-4ABH.co.rm1-PpsaA-nhoA.co.rm1
  Insert size (bp): 3959
Resource information
  A portion of this plasmid was derived from a plasmid made by: Genscript Corp.
Terms and licenses: Academic/Nonprofit Terms; Industry Terms: Not Available to Industry
Depositor comments: Please visit https://www.biorxiv.org/content/10.1101/2022.06.30.498297v1 for bioRxiv preprint.
How to cite: pJMH147 was a gift from Adam Arkin (Addgene plasmid # 186647 ; http://n2t.net/addgene:186647 ; RRID:Addgene_186647)
