[The description below was written by a language model from this plasmid's Addgene catalogue record and pLannotate feature annotations shown in this document.]
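Description:
pJMH147 is a genome-integration plasmid built on the synthesised pJMH020 backbone, designed to deliver an acetaminophen biosynthesis cassette into the pilA locus of a cyanobacterium; the associated publication concerns the edible filamentous species Arthrospira platensis. In E. coli it is propagated through a high-copy ColE1/pUC-type origin and selected with ampicillin via the bla gene and its native promoter. The backbone also carries pUC-style remnants: fragments of lacZα, lacI, rop and the bom region, plus a lac promoter with its CAP site and operator. No cyanobacterial replication origin is annotated, consistent with a construct that relies on homologous recombination rather than autonomous maintenance in the target host.

The roughly 4 kb insert sits between homology arms for pilA, which are not annotated in the feature table but presumably occupy the unannotated stretches on either side of the cassette. It begins with a codon-optimised aadA gene conferring streptomycin/spectinomycin resistance, the marker used to select integrants, followed by its terminator region, where a short qacE fragment is detected. Next, according to the insert name, comes the synthetic constitutive promoter J23107 driving codon-optimised 4ABH. The automated annotation labels only a small part of this region, as a weak match to a fungal FAD-dependent monooxygenase, and also flags a lac operator just upstream. The PpsaA promoter then drives codon-optimised E. coli nhoA, an acetyl-CoA-dependent arylamine N-acetyltransferase. The meaning of the "rm1" suffix on both genes is not stated in the record. Given NhoA's activity on aminophenol, the two enzymes are evidently meant to act together to yield acetaminophen, though the record does not spell out the pathway.
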