Features (pLannotate 1.2.2; 15 found; start..end, strand, type, name):
    137..236     +  misc_feature   bom (fragment): basis of mobility region from pBR322
    242..396     -  CDS            lacZα (fragment): LacZα fragment of β-galactosidase; lacZ fragment
   1397..2185    +  CDS            aadA: S3AD_ECOLX - Experimental evidence at protein level: Swiss-Prot protein existence level 1. Mediates bacterial resistance to the antibiotics streptomycin and spectinomycin. From Escherichia coli.
   2352..2441    +  CDS            qacE (fragment): QACE_ECOLX - Protein inferred from homology: Swiss-Prot protein existence level 3. Multidrug exporter. Is implicated for the resistance to bacteriocidal quaternary ammonium compounds. From Escherichia coli.
   2489..2505    +  protein_bind   lac operator: The lac repressor binds to the lac operator to inhibit transcription in E. coli. This inhibition can be relieved by adding lactose or isopropyl-β-D-thiogalactopyranoside (IPTG). lac repressor encoded by lacI
   3512..3610    +  CDS            notI' (fragment): NOTI_ASPVE - Experimental evidence at protein level: Swiss-Prot protein existence level 1. FAD-dependent monooxygenase; part of the gene cluster that mediates the biosynthesis of notoamide, a fungal indole alkaloid that belongs to a family of natural products containing a characteristic bicyclo[2.2.2]diazaoctane core (PubMed:23213353). The first step of notoamide biosynthesis involves coupling of L-proline and L-tryptophan by the bimodular NRPS notE', to produce cyclo-L-tryptophan-L-proline called brevianamide F (Probable). The reverse prenyltransferase notF' then acts as a deoxybrevianamide E
   4510..5352    +  CDS            nhoA: NHOA_ECOLI - Also known as yddI. Experimental evidence at protein level: Swiss-Prot protein existence level 1. Catalyzes the acetyl-CoA-dependent N-acetylation of aromatic amines, and, probably, the O-acetylation of N-hydroxyarylamines. In vitro, catalyzes the N-acetylation of various arylamines such as aminobenzoic acid, aminophenol, aminotoluene, phenetidine, anisidine, aniline, isoniazid and 2-amino-fluorene (PubMed:10806332, PubMed:23452042). N-hydroxyarylamine O-acetyltransferase activity has not been assayed directly, however, NhoA activity is required for the mutagenicity of nitroaromat
   6393..6409    -  protein_bind   lac operator: The lac repressor binds to the lac operator to inhibit transcription in E. coli. This inhibition can be relieved by adding lactose or isopropyl-β-D-thiogalactopyranoside (IPTG). lac repressor encoded by lacI
   6417..6447    -  promoter       lac promoter: promoter for the E. coli lac operon
   6462..6483    -  protein_bind   CAP binding site: CAP binding activates transcription in the presence of cAMP. E. coli catabolite activator protein
   6496..6588    -  CDS            lacI (fragment): lac repressor; lacI; The lac repressor binds to the lac operator to inhibit transcription in E. coli. This inhibition can be relieved by adding lactose or isopropyl-β-D-thiogalactopyranoside (IPTG).
   6771..7359    -  rep_origin     ori: high-copy-number ColE1/pMB1/pBR322/pUC origin of replication
   7530..8390    -  CDS            AmpR: β-lactamase; bla; confers resistance to ampicillin, carbenicillin, and related antibiotics
   8391..8495    -  promoter       AmpR promoter: bla
   8590..35      +  CDS            rop (fragment) (across the origin): Rop protein, which maintains plasmids at low copy number; rop
>Addgene plasmid #186647 | pJMH147 | addgene full sequence | sequence record 377047 | Addgene NGS Result
TCGCGCGTTTCGGTGATGACGGTGAAAACCTCTGACACATGCAGCTCCCGGAGACGGTCACAGCTTGTCT
GTAAGCGGATGCCGGGAGCAGACAAGCCCGTCAGGGCGCGTCAGCGGGTGTTGGCGGGTGTCGGGGCTGG
CTTAACTATGCGGCATCAGAGCAGATTGTACTGAGAGTGCACCATATGCGGTGTGAAATACCGCACAGAT
GCGTAAGGAGAAAATACCGCATCAGGCGCCATTCGCCATTCAGGCTGCGCAACTGTTGGGAAGGGCGATC
GGTGCGGGCCTCTTCGCTATTACGCCAGCTGGCGAAAGGGGGATGTGCTGCAAGGCGATTAAGTTGGGTA
ACGCCAGGGTTTTCCCAGTCACGACGTTGTAAAACGACGGCCAGTGGAATCTTGTGCGAATTGAGGTAAC
CTCAGATCCTATCCTTGAGGTTGATTGCGTATTTCTGGGGAAAACGGAGTTTCCTCGGCCCTATAATGAA
ACTGATAAGGAGGAAGATTGATGCGAAAATACATCATTTTTCGGGCTGATAAGGGTGAACCTGGTTGGAA
AGAACGTAAACTCCAACATACCCAGGGTTTAACTAGAATTTTGGCTGAACATTTCGACTCTTCTGATCAA
CCTATTCCTGAGTTGGGATATCGACCGAGGGAGTTTATTCGTATTGATGGGTTGCATAATCCCACTGAAC
ATGGCTACAGCACCCATTATCGTCAGGGTGACTGGGAAGTAACTAGGGTAGAAAGTTACTCTCCTGATGT
GTCTATGGCTGAGTTTGATATGATCGTGATTTGCTTTTGCAAATATAGCCCTGTTAATGGTCCTGTGCAA
CCTATGCCAGAGCGTCGAGTGTCTGTAGATGGGTTCGCTGGGGATGAGAAGCGGTTGGAGCAATGGCACG
AGTCCCAAAAGAAACCGACTGAGGTTTAGTTGGTCCCCGGTTTGCTTATTTGACTAGCCAGATTCGCCAC
GACAACAGAACCGCCAGCAGGGAAGAGGGGAATAGAACCGCGAAAAGAGCGATCGCATTGGTTTCGGGAA
TGGCGAAATTTGGCCCGCCATATTTGATCAGTAAGGATAGCCCTAGGGATAGGATCAGGATTTTGGCCAC
CAATAACAGTTTGTTGTCCATTTATATATAGGATGCGATGGGATGCGATCGCCTATATTTTACCAATTGG
TGGCGGCCTTAACCCCCTAAGCCCTATGTCTGACACCCAGTCACCCCAACCGCCTTAGTCGGTATTCCCC
ACTGGGTGGGCGATACACGATTTCCCGGAAAAATTGAAAAAAAATTTTGTGGCAGGTGATATGATTTGCG
ATCGAGGTGGGTAAGTTAGAACTACAGAAAACAAATAACCTCATTTCACCCCGAGGAGAACGAATTATGA
GAGAAGCTGTGATCGCCGAGGTTTCAACACAGTTATCCGAAGTTGTAGGGGTTATCGAACGACATTTAGA
GCCAACCTTATTGGCGGTACACTTGTATGGTTCAGCTGTCGATGGAGGCCTTAAACCCCATTCCGATATT
GACCTTCTGGTCACTGTGACAGTTAGACTTGATGAAACCACTAGAAGGGCCCTGATCAATGACTTATTAG
AAACTTCTGCAAGTCCTGGTGAAAGTGAGATATTGAGGGCGGTAGAAGTCACAATTGTCGTGCACGATGA
CATTATCCCCTGGAGATACCCCGCTAAAAGGGAACTGCAATTTGGAGAGTGGCAGCGAAACGATATTCTA
GCAGGCATATTCGAACCTGCGACTATCGATATTGACCTTGCTATACTGTTGACAAAAGCCCGCGAGCATT
CTGTGGCACTAGTTGGACCGGCTGCCGAAGAATTATTTGATCCTGTTCCGGAACAAGACCTTTTCGAAGC
ACTGAATGAGACCCTAACTCTCTGGAACAGTCCACCCGATTGGGCCGGAGACGAGCGGAATGTTGTATTA
ACCTTGAGCCGAATCTGGTATTCGGCGGTGACTGGCAAAATAGCTCCAAAAGATGTTGCAGCGGACTGGG
CTATGGAAAGGTTACCTGCACAATATCAGCCGGTTATACTAGAGGCACGGCAAGCGTACCTCGGGCAGGA
AGAGGATCGCTTAGCTTCAAGAGCCGACCAATTGGAAGAGTTCGTACACTACGTCAAAGGGGAAATTACC
AAAGTCGTGGGTAAATAATGTCTAACAATTCGTTCAAGCCGACGCCGCTTCGCGGCGCGGCTTAACTCAA
GCGTTAGATGCACTAAGCACATAATTGCTCACAGCCAAACTATCAGGTCAAGTCTGCTTTTATTATTTTT
AAGCGTGCATAATAAGCCCTACACAAATTGGGAGATATATCATGAAAGGCTGGCTTTTTCTTGTTATCGC
AATAGTTGGCGAAGTAATCGCAACATCCGCATTAAAATCTAGCGAGGGCTTTACTAAGCTGATCCGGGGA
GTTTACGGCTAGCTCAGCCCTAGGTATTATGCTAGCTATTGTGAGCGGATAACAATTTCACACATACTAG
AGAAAGAGGAGAAATACTAATGTCTCAACAAGAAAGAACTAGGGTTGCAATTGTTGGAGCGGGGATTGTT
GGGTTAACATTGGCAATTGCGTTGAATGCGTTTGATAAAGAAAGAAAATTGGCTATCGATATCTATGAAA
ATGCTAGTGAATTGGCCGAAATTGGTGCAGGAATTAATGTTTGGCCAAGGACTTTAGCGATCTTCAAACA
AATCGGTGTTGAAGATGCTTTGATTCCCTTATTGGATCATATTCCTGATTTAGAACCACGGATTATTTTT
GGGATTAGAAAAGGTGATGAGAAAAATGGATATCAAGTTTACGATACAATGAATAATGGGGGGGCTTTAA
GAGTTCATCGAGCACATTTGCAAAACACCTTGATCCAACATTTACCATTGCCCGGGAGCAAAGTTACTGA
AATCAACTCAATCTGTGGATTCCATTTGGGGCATAACTTGATCGATTACTCACATCATTCATCCTCTGGG
CAAGGTCCATTAACCTTGCATTTTTCAGATGGTAAACCCTCCCGGACTTGTGATATTTTGGTTGGGGCTG
ATGGAATCAAATCCACCTTAAGACATTTATTTTTGCCAAGGTTGCCTAACCCAGAAAAATACTTGAACTG
CTACGAACCCAAATGGAAAGGGTTATTGGCATATAGAGGTTTGGTTCCTAAAGAAAAATTAGAAGCCGTT
AGTCCCGGACATAGGGCATTGACTCATCCTGGTTTAATGTATAGTGGAAAAAGCGCTTATGCCGTTGTTT
ACCCTGTTAGCAATGGGAAATTCATCAACGTTGTTGCCATCGTTCATGATAATCCAACCAATTCCACTGT
TTGGCCCGGGCCTTGGAGGATGGATGTTACACAATCTGAATTCTTTGAAGTTTACAAAGGTTGGGATGAA
GAAGTTTTAGATTTGATTCGGTGTGTTGATAAACCCACCAAATGGGCTTTACACGCTTTAGATCATTTGG
ATGTTTATGCGAAAGGACGAGTTTTTCTTATGGGGGATGCTGCCCATGCTATGTTGCCTCATTTAGGAGC
AGGGGCTCATGTTGGAATGGAAGATGCGTATATCTTGGCTTCATTGATCACTCATAGTAGCACACCAATT
TGGCCCTCTACACAACACGTTAGTGAAATCGCTAACATCTACAACACCATGAGAATTCCAAGGGCCGTTT
CAATGTCCAATTCTACCGATGAAGCAGGTTATTTGTGCAACTTGGAAAACCCTGGTTTGGAAGAATTCAA
AGTTGGAGATCATATCCCAAAAGAATTGTTGATCCAAACAGCTAGAACCATGGAGAAAAAATGGGCGTGG
ACCACTACATATGCTGATGAAGATCGGATTAAAGCCATTTCCTTATTGGAAGGTCCCCGAGCAGTTTTAT
AAAATCACACTCCTAAAACCCAAATCGTCCAAAGAAACCGTATAGTATGCAACTATAGCCCAAAACAGAC
CCGATCCTTAATATGGATCTCCAACAGATATTGATAAAATGCCGATTATCCTTAACATTTTTATCTATGT
CCATGAGCTGTCACGAGCCAGCCACTGGTCCCTCTAGCGCCTGTATATCAAAGTATTTTATGGCAGCAAA
TTTTAAGTTTTGTAACGGTTCAATGCAGATCTTTACAGAGTTTTTCGGCTGATATGGGCTAAATCCAAGA
TTTTATAGGGGTTTTAGGAATTCTTAATTATTGTTACCGACTCCCCCATGTGACTCGGAAAGATGATATA
CAATTTACAGACAACAGCGGCTGACGGCAGAATCAAAAACTGTTGTAGACAGAAGCATACAGTTGTCGTT
ATAATATGCCTTTAAATGCCCAAGGCAAAACTAAGGGTTTGTTGTTGCCCCCAACAAAAGTTAAGAACAC
TCTCAACTTTTGTGAAGGATGATGAAGGGGCTTAAAAAATCCCGTTTCAGAATCTGCAACAATATTTTTG
TTATTTGTGATACGGAGAGGAGAGTCTAAATGACTCCAATCTTGAACCATTACTTCGCGCGGATCAATTG
GTCCGGGGCTGCCGCAGTTAATATTGATACCTTGCGAGCTTTGCATTTAAAACATAATTGTACTATCCCC
TTTGAAAACTTGGATGTTTTGTTGCCTAGAGAAATCCAATTGGATAACCAATCTCCCGAAGAAAAATTGG
TTATTGCCAGAAGGGGGGGTTACTGCTTTGAACAAAACGGTGTTTTTGAACGGGTTTTGCGAGAATTGGG
ATTCAACGTTCGGTCTTTGTTGGGGCGAGTTGTTTTGAGTAATCCACCCGCATTACCTCCAAGAACACAT
AGGTTATTGTTGGTTGAATTGGAAGAAGAAAAATGGATCGCCGATGTTGGATTTGGAGGGCAAACATTAA
CCGCACCAATCAGATTGGTTTCAGATTTAGTTCAAACCACTCCCCATGGTGAATATAGGTTGTTACAAGA
AGGAGATGATTGGGTTTTGCAATTCAACCATCATCAACATTGGCAATCAATGTATAGATTTGATTTGTGT
GAACAACAACAATCAGATTATGTTATGGGAAACTTCTGGTCAGCGCATTGGCCTCAATCCCATTTCAGAC
ATCATTTGTTGATGTGCAGGCATTTGCCAGATGGTGGAAAATTGACTTTGACAAACTTCCATTTCACCCA
TTATGAAAATGGTCATGCTGTTGAACAAAGAAATTTGCCCGATGTTGCCTCATTGTACGCAGTTATGCAA
GAACAATTCGGGTTAGGTGTTGATGATGCGAAACATGGGTTTACAGTTGATGAATTGGCTTTAGTTATGG
CGGCTTTTGATACCCATCCTGAAGCCGGTAAATAACAGATAATCTAGCAGTTTAGGTTTCAGATGGAGTC
AGCTAGGGTCTTTAACCCCATCGTCAACTATAAGATGGAGAGATGGCATACGGTGACACTGTTAAAGCCA
TAACTATATTGCTCTTGTTGATAAAATCAGAAACTGAGGCCACTTGAGAGTATTGTAAATAGGTAGTACA
GTAGTGCTACCTATTTTGTTTTAAAATAACTAATTGAGTTTATCGCTGGGACTATGGTTGATAATCAGAT
GTCGGAAAAGCAGAATATTTTATCAGCAGAAGCTGATATTTACTTGCATAAAAGGGATTATCAACAAGCA
GCCATTTTATATGAACAAGCCATCAATCTCAATCCCGACTATAAATATAATTACTGGAAACTGGGGTTAA
CCCTGCTGCTACAGGAGCGGGAGGAAGAAGCCCAGACCACCTGGCTGGTGGCGATGAGTGATGGAGACCC
AGAACAGATTGACCAGTGGACGATAGACTTACTCGAGGTGCTATCATCAGAAGCCGATGCACGAACCTCC
GCCGAAGACTATTCCGTGGCTTGGGGGATTCGCCAACACATTTTAGAAATAAACCCCCATGGTATTGATA
ATATATTAAAGTTAATTGATTTGTCAATTACCCTGACAACCTATACCGGAAATGAGATCGCAGAATATGG
ACTGGTTCCCTTACTGCAACAGGAGTCCATCAATGTCAATCCAGATTTACTACTGCACCTGTGGAAAAAA
CTCCTAGTTGTAGATGCAATTAATCCCCTATCTCTGGAATTGGGAGAGGCGGTGATTAACCATCTTGGTG
AGCAACCGGAGTTTGTCACTAGCTTAATCCCTAAATTATACGATATTGCCTATTCCTTTGGTGAAATAGG
TATAGCCAAGGGCTATGGAGAGTTGTTGTTGAACCTGGCACCGCATCATCAAGAGTTGCTGAGGGCTCTG
GCTCAATTTTGTATTCAATTAACCGAGTATGACCATGGCATTGAATATGCCAGACTGGCGTAATCATGGT
CATAGCTGTTTCCTGTGTGAAATTGTTATCCGCTCACAATTCCACACAACATACGAGCCGGAAGCATAAA
GTGTAAAGCCTGGGGTGCCTAATGAGTGAGCTAACTCACATTAATTGCGTTGCGCTCACTGCCCGCTTTC
CAGTCGGGAAACCTGTCGTGCCAGCTGCATTAATGAATCGGCCAACGCGCGGGGAGAGGCGGTTTGCGTA
TTGGGCGCTCTTCCGCTTCCTCGCTCACTGACTCGCTGCGCTCGGTCGTTCGGCTGCGGCGAGCGGTATC
AGCTCACTCAAAGGCGGTAATACGGTTATCCACAGAATCAGGGGATAACGCAGGAAAGAACATGTGAGCA
AAAGGCCAGCAAAAGGCCAGGAACCGTAAAAAGGCCGCGTTGCTGGCGTTTTTCCATAGGCTCCGCCTCC
CTGACGAGCATCACAAAAATCGACGCTCAAGTCAGAGGTGGCGAAACCCGACAGGACTATAAAGATACCA
GGCGTTTCCCCCTGGAAGCTCCCTCGTGCGCTCTCCTGTTCCGACCCTGCCGCTTACCGGATACCTGTCC
GCCTTTCTCCCTTCGGGAAGCGTGGCGCTTTCTCATAGCTCACGCTGTAGGTATCTCAGTTCGGTGTAGG
TCGTTCGCTCCAAGCTGGGCTGTGTGCACGAACCCCCCGTTCAGCCCGACCGCTGCGCCTTATCCGGTAA
CTATCGTCTTGAGTCCAACCCGGTAAGACACGACTTATCGCCACTGGCAGCAGCCACTGGTAACAGGATT
AGCAGAGCGAGGTATGTAGGCGGTGCTACAGAGTTCTTGAAGTGGTGGCCTAACTACGGCTACACTAGAA
GAACAGTATTTGGTATCTGCGCTCTGCTGAAGCCAGTTACCTTCGGAAAAAGAGTTGGTAGCTCTTGATC
CGGCAAACAAACCACCGCTGGTAGCGGTGGTTTTTTTGTTTGCAAGCAGCAGATTACGCGCAGAAAAAAA
GGATCTCAAGAAGATCCTTTGATCTTTTCTACGGGGTCTGACGCTCAGTGGAACGAAAACTCACGTTAAG
GGATTTTGGTCATGAGATTATCAAAAAGGATCTTCACCTAGATCCTTTTAAATTAAAAATGAAGTTTTAA
ATCAATCTAAAGTATATATGAGTAAACTTGGTCTGACAGTTACCAATGCTTAATCAGTGAGGCACCTATC
TCAGCGATCTGTCTATTTCGTTCATCCATAGTTGCCTGACTCCCCGTCGTGTAGATAACTACGATACGGG
AGGGCTTACCATCTGGCCCCAGTGCTGCAATGATACCGCGAGACCCACGCTCACCGGCTCCAGATTTATC
AGCAATAAACCAGCCAGCCGGAAGGGCCGAGCGCAGAAGTGGTCCTGCAACTTTATCCGCCTCCATCCAG
TCTATTAATTGTTGCCGGGAAGCTAGAGTAAGTAGTTCGCCAGTTAATAGTTTGCGCAACGTTGTTGCCA
TTGCTACAGGCATCGTGGTGTCACGCTCGTCGTTTGGTATGGCTTCATTCAGCTCCGGTTCCCAACGATC
AAGGCGAGTTACATGATCCCCCATGTTGTGCAAAAAAGCGGTTAGCTCCTTCGGTCCTCCGATCGTTGTC
AGAAGTAAGTTGGCCGCAGTGTTATCACTCATGGTTATGGCAGCACTGCATAATTCTCTTACTGTCATGC
CATCCGTAAGATGCTTTTCTGTGACTGGTGAGTACTCAACCAAGTCATTCTGAGAATAGTGTATGCGGCG
ACCGAGTTGCTCTTGCCCGGCGTCAATACGGGATAATACCGCGCCACATAGCAGAACTTTAAAAGTGCTC
ATCATTGGAAAACGTTCTTCGGGGCGAAAACTCTCAAGGATCTTACCGCTGTTGAGATCCAGTTCGATGT
AACCCACTCGTGCACCCAACTGATCTTCAGCATCTTTTACTTTCACCAGCGTTTCTGGGTGAGCAAAAAC
AGGAAGGCAAAATGCCGCAAAAAAGGGAATAAGGGCGACACGGAAATGTTGAATACTCATACTCTTCCTT
TTTCAATATTATTGAAGCATTTATCAGGGTTATTGTCTCATGAGCGGATACATATTTGAATGTATTTAGA
AAAATAAACAAATAGGGGTTCCGCGCACATTTCCCCGAAAAGTGCCACCTGACGTCTAAGAAACCATTAT
TATCATGACATTAACCTATAAAAATAGGCGTATCACGAGGCCCTTTCGTC
